Addgene plasmid #45801: pBSTNAV
Purpose: (Empty Backbone)
Depositing lab: Luc Ponchon. Depositing organization: Université Paris Cité. Publication: Co-expression of RNA-protein complexes in Escherichia coli and applications to RNA biology. Ponchon L, Catala M, Seijo B, El Khouri M, Dardel F, Nonin-Lecomte S, Tisne C. Nucleic Acids Res. 2013 Aug;41(15):e150. doi: 10.1093/nar/gkt576. Epub 2013 Jun 26. PubMed 23804766.
Backbone
  Vector backbone: pBSTNAV
  Backbone size (bp): 3019
  Vector type: Bacterial Expression
Growth in bacteria
  Bacterial resistance: Ampicillin, 100 μg/mL
  Growth temperature: 37°C
  Growth strain: XL1 Blue
  Copy number: Unknown
Terms and licenses: Academic/Nonprofit Terms; Industry Terms: Not Available to Industry
How to cite: pBSTNAV was a gift from Luc Ponchon (Addgene plasmid # 45801 ; http://n2t.net/addgene:45801 ; RRID:Addgene_45801)
