[The description below was written by a language model from this plasmid's Addgene catalogue record and pLannotate feature annotations shown in this document.]
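Description:
pBSTNAV is an empty bacterial expression backbone of about 3 kb, evidently derived from a pBluescript-type phagemid, judging from the remnants of the pBluescript multiple cloning site, the flanking T7 and T3 phage promoters, and the lacZα fragment in the annotated sequence. It replicates in E. coli from a ColE1/pUC-type origin, which is normally high copy although the catalogue lists copy number as unknown. Selection is through the β-lactamase gene (AmpR) driven by its own promoter, conferring ampicillin resistance. An f1 bacteriophage origin is also present, which in principle allows single-stranded DNA production with helper phage.

The cloning region is compact. Only a short piece of the original polylinker is recognised, and it sits near a fragment of a putative bacterial transcription terminator. On the far side lie the lac promoter, lac operator and CAP binding site, followed by a small non-functional lacI fragment. Because lacZα is annotated only as a fragment, blue/white screening should not be assumed. The feature table does not identify a dedicated promoter for insert expression beyond these standard elements, and no insert, tag or reporter is recorded, consistent with the empty-backbone designation.

The associated publication concerns co-expression of RNA–protein complexes in E. coli and applications to RNA biology, suggesting that the vector serves as a host plasmid for expressing cloned sequences, likely recombinant RNAs, in bacteria. The record itself does not spell out the exact cloning strategy or the transcriptional elements used for that purpose. The sequenced record (3,025 nt) agrees closely with the stated backbone size of 3,019 bp.
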