Features (pLannotate 1.2.2; 13 found; start..end, strand, type, name):
      1..19      +  promoter       T7 promoter: promoter for bacteriophage T7 RNA polymerase
     71..100     -  terminator     bacterial terminator (fragment): putative bacterial transcription terminator
    179..203     +  misc_feature   MCS (fragment): pBluescript multiple cloning site
    215..233     -  promoter       T3 promoter: promoter for bacteriophage T3 RNA polymerase
    278..294     -  protein_bind   lac operator: The lac repressor binds to the lac operator to inhibit transcription in E. coli. This inhibition can be relieved by adding lactose or isopropyl-β-D-thiogalactopyranoside (IPTG). lac repressor encoded by lacI
    302..332     -  promoter       lac promoter: promoter for the E. coli lac operon
    347..368     -  protein_bind   CAP binding site: CAP binding activates transcription in the presence of cAMP. E. coli catabolite activator protein
    381..473     -  CDS            lacI (fragment): lac repressor; lacI; The lac repressor binds to the lac operator to inhibit transcription in E. coli. This inhibition can be relieved by adding lactose or isopropyl-β-D-thiogalactopyranoside (IPTG).
    656..1244    -  rep_origin     ori: high-copy-number ColE1/pMB1/pBR322/pUC origin of replication
   1415..2275    -  CDS            AmpR: β-lactamase; bla; confers resistance to ampicillin, carbenicillin, and related antibiotics
   2276..2380    -  promoter       AmpR promoter: bla
   2406..2861    -  rep_origin     f1 ori (sequence partly withheld): f1 bacteriophage origin of replication; arrow indicates direction of (+) strand synthesis
   2866..3023    -  CDS            lacZα (fragment): LacZα fragment of β-galactosidase; lacZ fragment
>Addgene plasmid #45801 | pBSTNAV | addgene full sequence | sequence record 351986 | Addgene NGS Result
TAATACGACTCACTATAGGGCGAATTGGAGCTAAAGCTTGGAGCTCCGGATCCTAAGCCCCCATCAAGCT
TAAAAAAAATCCTTAGCTTTCGCTAAGGATCTGCAGCAGCTGCCCGGGAATTCAGCGTTACAAGTATTAC
ACAAAGTTTTTTATGTTGAGAATATTTTTTTGATGGGGCGACCTCGAGGGGGGGCCCGGTACCAGCTTTT
GTTCCCTTTAGTGAGGGTTAATTTCGAGCTTGGCGTAATCATGGTCATAGCTGTTTCCTGTGTGAAATTG
TTATCCGCTCACAATTCCACACAACATACGAGCCGGAAGCATAAAGTGTAAAGCCTGGGGTGCCTAATGA
GTGAGCTAACTCACATTAATTGCGTTGCGCTCACTGCCCGCTTTCCAGTCGGGAAACCTGTCGTGCCAGC
TGCATTAATGAATCGGCCAACGCGCGGGGAGAGGCGGTTTGCGTATTGGGCGCTCTTCCGCTTCCTCGCT
CACTGACTCGCTGCGCTCGGTCGTTCGGCTGCGGCGAGCGGTATCAGCTCACTCAAAGGCGGTAATACGG
TTATCCACAGAATCAGGGGATAACGCAGGAAAGAACATGTGAGCAAAAGGCCAGCAAAAGGCCAGGAACC
GTAAAAAGGCCGCGTTGCTGGCGTTTTTCCATAGGCTCCGCCCCCCTGACGAGCATCACAAAAATCGACG
CTCAAGTCAGAGGTGGCGAAACCCGACAGGACTATAAAGATACCAGGCGTTTCCCCCTGGAAGCTCCCTC
GTGCGCTCTCCTGTTCCGACCCTGCCGCTTACCGGATACCTGTCCGCCTTTCTCCCTTCGGGAAGCGTGG
CGCTTTCTCATAGCTCACGCTGTAGGTATCTCAGTTCGGTGTAGGTCGTTCGCTCCAAGCTGGGCTGTGT
GCACGAACCCCCCGTTCAGCCCGACCGCTGCGCCTTATCCGGTAACTATCGTCTTGAGTCCAACCCGGTA
AGACACGACTTATCGCCACTGGCAGCAGCCACTGGTAACAGGATTAGCAGAGCGAGGTATGTAGGCGGTG
CTACAGAGTTCTTGAAGTGGTGGCCTAACTACGGCTACACTAGAAGAACAGTATTTGGTATCTGCGCTCT
GCTGAAGCCAGTTACCTTCGGAAAAAGAGTTGGTAGCTCTTGATCCGGCAAACAAACCACCGCTGGTAGC
GGTGGTTTTTTTGTTTGCAAGCAGCAGATTACGCGCAGAAAAAAAGGATCTCAAGAAGATCCTTTGATCT
TTTCTACGGGGTCTGACGCTCAGTGGAACGAAAACTCACGTTAAGGGATTTTGGTCATGAGATTATCAAA
AAGGATCTTCACCTAGATCCTTTTAAATTAAAAATGAAGTTTTAAATCAATCTAAAGTATATATGAGTAA
ACTTGGTCTGACAGTTACCAATGCTTAATCAGTGAGGCACCTATCTCAGCGATCTGTCTATTTCGTTCAT
CCATAGTTGCCTGACTCCCCGTCGTGTAGATAACTACGATACGGGAGGGCTTACCATCTGGCCCCAGTGC
TGCAATGATACCGCGAGACCCACGCTCACCGGCTCCAGATTTATCAGCAATAAACCAGCCAGCCGGAAGG
GCCGAGCGCAGAAGTGGTCCTGCAACTTTATCCGCCTCCATCCAGTCTATTAATTGTTGCCGGGAAGCTA
GAGTAAGTAGTTCGCCAGTTAATAGTTTGCGCAACGTTGTTGCCATTGCTACAGGCATCGTGGTGTCACG
CTCGTCGTTTGGTATGGCTTCATTCAGCTCCGGTTCCCAACGATCAAGGCGAGTTACATGATCCCCCATG
TTGTGCAAAAAAGCGGTTAGCTCCTTCGGTCCTCCGATCGTTGTCAGAAGTAAGTTGGCCGCAGTGTTAT
CACTCATGGTTATGGCAGCACTGCATAATTCTCTTACTGTCATGCCATCCGTAAGATGCTTTTCTGTGAC
TGGTGAGTACTCAACCAAGTCATTCTGAGAATAGTGTATGCGGCGACCGAGTTGCTCTTGCCCGGCGTCA
ATACGGGATAATACCGCGCCACATAGCAGAACTTTAAAAGTGCTCATCATTGGAAAACGTTCTTCGGGGC
GAAAACTCTCAAGGATCTTACCGCTGTTGAGATCCAGTTCGATGTAACCCACTCGTGCACCCAACTGATC
TTCAGCATCTTTTACTTTCACCAGCGTTTCTGGGTGAGCAAAAACAGGAAGGCAAAATGCCGCAAAAAAG
GGAATAAGGGCGACACGGAAATGTTGAATACTCATACTCTTCCTTTTTCAATATTATTGAAGCATTTATC
AGGGTTATTGTCTCATGAGCGGATACATATTTGAATGTATTTAGAAAAATAAACAAATAGGGGTTCCGCG
CACATTTCCCCGAAAAGTGCCACCTAAATTGTAAGCGTTAATATTTTGTTAAAATTCGCGTTAAATTTTT
GTTAAATCAGCTCATTTTTTAACCAATAGGCCGAAATCGGCAAAATCCCTTATAAATCAAAAGAATAGAC
CGAGATAGAGT
[37 nt withheld, positions 2532-2568]
AAAGAACGTGGACTCCAACGTCAAAGG
[49 nt withheld, positions 2596-2644]
T
[91 nt withheld, positions 2646-2736]
G
[124 nt withheld, positions 2738-2861]
CCCATTCGCCATTCAGGCTGCGCAACTGTTGGGAAGGGCGATCGGTGCGGGCCTCTTCGCTATTACGCCA
GCTGGCGAAAGGGGGATGTGCTGCAAGGCGATTAAGTTGGGTAACGCCAGGGTTTTCCCAGTCACGACGT
TGTAAAACGACGGCCAGTGAATTG
