>Addgene plasmid #45801 | pBSTNAV | addgene partial sequence | sequence record 66180 | M13_pUC_fwd
ATACGACTCACTATAGGGCGAATTGGAGCTAAAGCTTGGAGCTCCGGATCCTAAGCCCCCATCAAGCTTA
AAAAAAATCCTTAGCTTTCGCTAAGGATCTGCAGCAGCTGCCCGGGAATTCAGCGTTACAAGTATTACAC
AAAGTTTTTTATGTTGAGAATATTTTTTTGATGGGGCGACCTCGAGGGGGGGCCCGGTACCAGCTTTTGT
TCCCTTTAGTGAGGGTTAATTTCGAGCTTGGCGTAATCATGGTCATAGCTGTTTCCTGTGTGAAATTGTT
ATCCGCTCACAATTCCACACAACATACGAGCCGGAAGCATAAAGTGTAAAGCCTGGGGTGCCTAATGAGT
GAGCTAACTCACATTAATTGCGTTGCGCTCACTGCCCGCTTTCCAGTCGGGAAACCTGTCGTGCCAGCTG
CATTAATGAATCGGCCAACGCGCGGGGAGAGGCGGTTTGCGTATTGGGCGCTCTTCCGCTTCCTCGCTCA
CTGACTCGCTGCGCTCGGTCGTTCGGCTGCGGCGAGCGGTATCAGCTCACTCAAAGGCGGTAATACGGTT
ATCCACAGAATCAGGGGATAACGCAGGAAAGAACATGTGAGCAAAAGGCCAGCAAAAGGCCAGGAACCGT
AAAAAGGCCGCGTTGCTGGCGTTTTTCCATAGGCTCCGCCCCCCTGACGAGCATCACAAAAATCGACGCT
CAAGTCAGAGGTGGCGAAACCCGACAGGACTATAAAGATACCAGGCGTTTCCCCCTGGAAGCTCCCTCGT
GCGCTCTCCTGTTCCGACCCTGCCGCTTACCGGATACCTGTCCGCCTTTCTCCCTTCGGGAAGCGTGGCG
CTTTCTCATAGCTCACGCTGTAGGTATCTCA
